>Addgene plasmid #131502 | pORANGE WASF1-GFP KI | depositor full sequence | sequence record 252056 | pORANGE WASF1-GFP KI sequence 9270 bps
AACGCCAGCAACGCGGCCTTTTTACGGTTCCTGGCCTTTTGCTGGCCTTTTGCTCACATGTGAGGGCCTA
TTTCCCATGATTCCTTCATATTTGCATATACGATACAAGGCTGTTAGAGAGATAATTGGAATTAATTTGA
CTGTAAACACAAAGATATTAGTACAAAATACGTGACGTAGAAAGTAATAATTTCTTGGGTAGTTTGCAGT
TTTAAAATTATGTTTTAAAATGGACTATCATATGCTTACCGTAACTTGAAAGTATTTCGATTTCTTGGCT
TTATATATCTTGTGGAAAGGACGAAACACCGTAGACTGGCTGGAGTGAGAGTTTTAGAGCTAGAAATAGC
AAGTTAAAATAAGGCTAGTCCGTTATCAACTTGAAAAAGTGGCACCGAGTCGGTGCTTTTTTGTTTTAGA
GCTAGAAATAGCAAGTTAAAATAAGGCTAGTCCGTTTTTAGCGCGTGCGCCAATTCTGCAGACAAATGGC
TCTAGAAGCTTCCCTCTCACTCCAGCCAGTCTACAAGGTAGCGGCTCCAGTAGATCTGGGGTGAGCAAGG
GCGAGGAGCTGTTCACCGGGGTGGTGCCCATCCTGGTCGAGCTGGACGGCGACGTAAACGGCCACAAGTT
CAGCGTGTCCGGCGAGGGCGAGGGCGATGCCACCTACGGCAAGCTGACCCTGAAGTTCATCTGCACCACC
GGCAAGCTGCCCGTGCCCTGGCCCACCCTCGTGACCACCCTGACCTACGGCGTGCAGTGCTTCAGCCGCT
ACCCCGACCACATGAAGCAGCACGACTTCTTCAAGTCCGCCATGCCCGAAGGCTACGTCCAGGAGCGCAC
CATCTTCTTCAAGGACGACGGCAACTACAAGACCCGCGCCGAGGTGAAGTTCGAGGGCGACACCCTGGTG
AACCGCATCGAGCTGAAGGGCATCGACTTCAAGGAGGACGGCAACATCCTGGGGCACAAGCTGGAGTACA
ACTACAACAGCCACAACGTCTATATCATGGCCGACAAGCAGAAGAACGGCATCAAGGTGAACTTCAAGAT
CCGCCACAACATCGAGGACGGCAGCGTGCAGCTCGCCGACCACTACCAGCAGAACACCCCCATCGGCGAC
GGCCCCGTGCTGCTGCCCGACAACCACTACCTGAGCACCCAGTCCGCCCTGAGCAAAGACCCCAACGAGA
AGCGCGATCACATGGTCCTGCTGGAGTTCGTGACCGCCGCCGGGATCACTCTCGGCATGGACGAGCTGTA
CAAGTAACCCTCTCACTCCAGCCAGTCTACCTCGAGGATCCTAGGACGCGTCCTAGGACGCGTCCAGAGG
TACCCGTTACATAACTTACGGTAAATGGCCCGCCTGGCTGACCGCCCAACGACCCCCGCCCATTGACGTC
AATAGTAACGCCAATAGGGACTTTCCATTGACGTCAATGGGTGGAGTATTTACGGTAAACTGCCCACTTG
GCAGTACATCAAGTGTATCATATGCCAAGTACGCCCCCTATTGACGTCAATGACGGTAAATGGCCCGCCT
GGCATTGTGCCCAGTACATGACCTTATGGGACTTTCCTACTTGGCAGTACATCTACGTATTAGTCATCGC
TATTACCATGGTCGAGGTGAGCCCCACGTTCTGCTTCACTCTCCCCATCTCCCCCCCCTCCCCACCCCCA
ATTTTGTATTTATTTATTTTTTAATTATTTTGTGCAGCGATGGGGGCGGGGGGGGGGGGGGGGCGCGCGC
CAGGCGGGGCGGGGCGGGGCGAGGGGCGGGGCGGGGCGAGGCGGAGAGGTGCGGCGGCAGCCAATCAGAG
CGGCGCGCTCCGAAAGTTTCCTTTTATGGCGAGGCGGCGGCGGCGGCGGCCCTATAAAAAGCGAAGCGCG
CGGCGGGCGGGAGTCGCTGCGCGCTGCCTTCGCCCCGTGCCCCGCTCCGCCGCCGCCTCGCGCCGCCCGC
CCCGGCTCTGACTGACCGCGTTACTCCCACAGGTGAGCGGGCGGGACGGCCCTTCTCCTCCGGGCTGTAA
TTAGCTGAGCAAGAGGTAAGGGTTTAAGGGATGGTTGGTTGGTGGGGTATTAATGTTTAATTACCTGGAG
CACCTGCCTGAAATCACTTTTTTTCAGGTTGGACCGGTGCCACCATGTACCCATACGATGTTCCAGATTA
CGCTTCGCCGAAGAAAAAGCGCAAGGTCGAAGCGTCCGACAAGAAGTACAGCATCGGCCTGGACATCGGC
ACCAACTCTGTGGGCTGGGCCGTGATCACCGACGAGTACAAGGTGCCCAGCAAGAAATTCAAGGTGCTGG
GCAACACCGACCGGCACAGCATCAAGAAGAACCTGATCGGAGCCCTGCTGTTCGACAGCGGCGAAACAGC
CGAGGCCACCCGGCTGAAGAGAACCGCCAGAAGAAGATACACCAGACGGAAGAACCGGATCTGCTATCTG
CAAGAGATCTTCAGCAACGAGATGGCCAAGGTGGACGACAGCTTCTTCCACAGACTGGAAGAGTCCTTCC
TGGTGGAAGAGGATAAGAAGCACGAGCGGCACCCCATCTTCGGCAACATCGTGGACGAGGTGGCCTACCA
CGAGAAGTACCCCACCATCTACCACCTGAGAAAGAAACTGGTGGACAGCACCGACAAGGCCGACCTGCGG
CTGATCTATCTGGCCCTGGCCCACATGATCAAGTTCCGGGGCCACTTCCTGATCGAGGGCGACCTGAACC
CCGACAACAGCGACGTGGACAAGCTGTTCATCCAGCTGGTGCAGACCTACAACCAGCTGTTCGAGGAAAA
CCCCATCAACGCCAGCGGCGTGGACGCCAAGGCCATCCTGTCTGCCAGACTGAGCAAGAGCAGACGGCTG
GAAAATCTGATCGCCCAGCTGCCCGGCGAGAAGAAGAATGGCCTGTTCGGCAACCTGATTGCCCTGAGCC
TGGGCCTGACCCCCAACTTCAAGAGCAACTTCGACCTGGCCGAGGATGCCAAACTGCAGCTGAGCAAGGA
CACCTACGACGACGACCTGGACAACCTGCTGGCCCAGATCGGCGACCAGTACGCCGACCTGTTTCTGGCC
GCCAAGAACCTGTCCGACGCCATCCTGCTGAGCGACATCCTGAGAGTGAACACCGAGATCACCAAGGCCC
CCCTGAGCGCCTCTATGATCAAGAGATACGACGAGCACCACCAGGACCTGACCCTGCTGAAAGCTCTCGT
GCGGCAGCAGCTGCCTGAGAAGTACAAAGAGATTTTCTTCGACCAGAGCAAGAACGGCTACGCCGGCTAC
ATTGACGGCGGAGCCAGCCAGGAAGAGTTCTACAAGTTCATCAAGCCCATCCTGGAAAAGATGGACGGCA
CCGAGGAACTGCTCGTGAAGCTGAACAGAGAGGACCTGCTGCGGAAGCAGCGGACCTTCGACAACGGCAG
CATCCCCCACCAGATCCACCTGGGAGAGCTGCACGCCATTCTGCGGCGGCAGGAAGATTTTTACCCATTC
CTGAAGGACAACCGGGAAAAGATCGAGAAGATCCTGACCTTCCGCATCCCCTACTACGTGGGCCCTCTGG
CCAGGGGAAACAGCAGATTCGCCTGGATGACCAGAAAGAGCGAGGAAACCATCACCCCCTGGAACTTCGA
GGAAGTGGTGGACAAGGGCGCTTCCGCCCAGAGCTTCATCGAGCGGATGACCAACTTCGATAAGAACCTG
CCCAACGAGAAGGTGCTGCCCAAGCACAGCCTGCTGTACGAGTACTTCACCGTGTATAACGAGCTGACCA
AAGTGAAATACGTGACCGAGGGAATGAGAAAGCCCGCCTTCCTGAGCGGCGAGCAGAAAAAGGCCATCGT
GGACCTGCTGTTCAAGACCAACCGGAAAGTGACCGTGAAGCAGCTGAAAGAGGACTACTTCAAGAAAATC
GAGTGCTTCGACTCCGTGGAAATCTCCGGCGTGGAAGATCGGTTCAACGCCTCCCTGGGCACATACCACG
ATCTGCTGAAAATTATCAAGGACAAGGACTTCCTGGACAATGAGGAAAACGAGGACATTCTGGAAGATAT
CGTGCTGACCCTGACACTGTTTGAGGACAGAGAGATGATCGAGGAACGGCTGAAAACCTATGCCCACCTG
TTCGACGACAAAGTGATGAAGCAGCTGAAGCGGCGGAGATACACCGGCTGGGGCAGGCTGAGCCGGAAGC
TGATCAACGGCATCCGGGACAAGCAGTCCGGCAAGACAATCCTGGATTTCCTGAAGTCCGACGGCTTCGC
CAACAGAAACTTCATGCAGCTGATCCACGACGACAGCCTGACCTTTAAAGAGGACATCCAGAAAGCCCAG
GTGTCCGGCCAGGGCGATAGCCTGCACGAGCACATTGCCAATCTGGCCGGCAGCCCCGCCATTAAGAAGG
GCATCCTGCAGACAGTGAAGGTGGTGGACGAGCTCGTGAAAGTGATGGGCCGGCACAAGCCCGAGAACAT
CGTGATCGAAATGGCCAGAGAGAACCAGACCACCCAGAAGGGACAGAAGAACAGCCGCGAGAGAATGAAG
CGGATCGAAGAGGGCATCAAAGAGCTGGGCAGCCAGATCCTGAAAGAACACCCCGTGGAAAACACCCAGC
TGCAGAACGAGAAGCTGTACCTGTACTACCTGCAGAATGGGCGGGATATGTACGTGGACCAGGAACTGGA
CATCAACCGGCTGTCCGACTACGATGTGGACCATATCGTGCCTCAGAGCTTTCTGAAGGACGACTCCATC
GACAACAAGGTGCTGACCAGAAGCGACAAGAACCGGGGCAAGAGCGACAACGTGCCCTCCGAAGAGGTCG
TGAAGAAGATGAAGAACTACTGGCGGCAGCTGCTGAACGCCAAGCTGATTACCCAGAGAAAGTTCGACAA
TCTGACCAAGGCCGAGAGAGGCGGCCTGAGCGAACTGGATAAGGCCGGCTTCATCAAGAGACAGCTGGTG
GAAACCCGGCAGATCACAAAGCACGTGGCACAGATCCTGGACTCCCGGATGAACACTAAGTACGACGAGA
ATGACAAGCTGATCCGGGAAGTGAAAGTGATCACCCTGAAGTCCAAGCTGGTGTCCGATTTCCGGAAGGA
TTTCCAGTTTTACAAAGTGCGCGAGATCAACAACTACCACCACGCCCACGACGCCTACCTGAACGCCGTC
GTGGGAACCGCCCTGATCAAAAAGTACCCTAAGCTGGAAAGCGAGTTCGTGTACGGCGACTACAAGGTGT
ACGACGTGCGGAAGATGATCGCCAAGAGCGAGCAGGAAATCGGCAAGGCTACCGCCAAGTACTTCTTCTA
CAGCAACATCATGAACTTTTTCAAGACCGAGATTACCCTGGCCAACGGCGAGATCCGGAAGCGGCCTCTG
ATCGAGACAAACGGCGAAACCGGGGAGATCGTGTGGGATAAGGGCCGGGATTTTGCCACCGTGCGGAAAG
TGCTGAGCATGCCCCAAGTGAATATCGTGAAAAAGACCGAGGTGCAGACAGGCGGCTTCAGCAAAGAGTC
TATCCTGCCCAAGAGGAACAGCGATAAGCTGATCGCCAGAAAGAAGGACTGGGACCCTAAGAAGTACGGC
GGCTTCGACAGCCCCACCGTGGCCTATTCTGTGCTGGTGGTGGCCAAAGTGGAAAAGGGCAAGTCCAAGA
AACTGAAGAGTGTGAAAGAGCTGCTGGGGATCACCATCATGGAAAGAAGCAGCTTCGAGAAGAATCCCAT
CGACTTTCTGGAAGCCAAGGGCTACAAAGAAGTGAAAAAGGACCTGATCATCAAGCTGCCTAAGTACTCC
CTGTTCGAGCTGGAAAACGGCCGGAAGAGAATGCTGGCCTCTGCCGGCGAACTGCAGAAGGGAAACGAAC
TGGCCCTGCCCTCCAAATATGTGAACTTCCTGTACCTGGCCAGCCACTATGAGAAGCTGAAGGGCTCCCC
CGAGGATAATGAGCAGAAACAGCTGTTTGTGGAACAGCACAAGCACTACCTGGACGAGATCATCGAGCAG
ATCAGCGAGTTCTCCAAGAGAGTGATCCTGGCCGACGCTAATCTGGACAAAGTGCTGTCCGCCTACAACA
AGCACCGGGATAAGCCCATCAGAGAGCAGGCCGAGAATATCATCCACCTGTTTACCCTGACCAATCTGGG
AGCCCCTGCCGCCTTCAAGTACTTTGACACCACCATCGACCGGAAGAGGTACACCAGCACCAAAGAGGTG
CTGGACGCCACCCTGATCCACCAGAGCATCACCGGCCTGTACGAGACACGGATCGACCTGTCTCAGCTGG
GAGGCGACAGCCCCAAGAAGAAGAGAAAGGTGGAGGCCAGCTAAGAATTCTAACTAGAGCTCGCTGATCA
GCCTCGACTGTGCCTTCTAGTTGCCAGCCATCTGTTGTTTGCCCCTCCCCCGTGCCTTCCTTGACCCTGG
AAGGTGCCACTCCCACTGTCCTTTCCTAATAAAATGAGGAAATTGCATCGCATTGTCTGAGTAGGTGTCA
TTCTATTCTGGGGGGTGGGGTGGGGCAGGACAGCAAGGGGGAGGATTGGGAAGAGAATAGCAGGCATGCT
GGGGAGCGGCCGCAGGAACCCCTAGTGATGGAGTTGGCCACTCCCTCTCTGCGCGCTCGCTCGCTCACTG
AGGCCGGGCGACCAAAGGTCGCCCGACGCCCGGGCTTTGCCCGGGCGGCCTCAGTGAGCGAGCGAGCGCG
CAGCTGCCTGCAGGGGCGCCTGATGCGGTATTTTCTCCTTACGCATCTGTGCGGTATTTCACACCGCATA
[95 nt withheld, positions 6791-6885]
T
[46 nt withheld, positions 6887-6932]
C
[141 nt withheld, positions 6934-7074]
CCTTTGACGTTGGAGTCCACGTTCTTT
[37 nt withheld, positions 7102-7138]
ACTCTATCTCGGGCTATTCTTTTGATTTATAAGGGATTTTGCCGATTTCGGTCTATTGGTTAAAAAATGA
GCTGATTTAACAAAAATTTAACGCGAATTTTAACAAAATATTAACGTTTACAATTTTATGGTGCACTCTC
AGTACAATCTGCTCTGATGCCGCATAGTTAAGCCAGCCCCGACACCCGCCAACACCCGCTGACGCGCCCT
GACGGGCTTGTCTGCTCCCGGCATCCGCTTACAGACAAGCTGTGACCGTCTCCGGGAGCTGCATGTGTCA
GAGGTTTTCACCGTCATCACCGAAACGCGCGAGACGAAAGGGCCTCGTGATACGCCTATTTTTATAGGTT
AATGTCATGATAATAATGGTTTCTTAGACGTCAGGTGGCACTTTTCGGGGAAATGTGCGCGGAACCCCTA
TTTGTTTATTTTTCTAAATACATTCAAATATGTATCCGCTCATGAGACAATAACCCTGATAAATGCTTCA
ATAATATTGAAAAAGGAAGAGTATGAGTATTCAACATTTCCGTGTCGCCCTTATTCCCTTTTTTGCGGCA
TTTTGCCTTCCTGTTTTTGCTCACCCAGAAACGCTGGTGAAAGTAAAAGATGCTGAAGATCAGTTGGGTG
CACGAGTGGGTTACATCGAACTGGATCTCAACAGCGGTAAGATCCTTGAGAGTTTTCGCCCCGAAGAACG
TTTTCCAATGATGAGCACTTTTAAAGTTCTGCTATGTGGCGCGGTATTATCCCGTATTGACGCCGGGCAA
GAGCAACTCGGTCGCCGCATACACTATTCTCAGAATGACTTGGTTGAGTACTCACCAGTCACAGAAAAGC
ATCTTACGGATGGCATGACAGTAAGAGAATTATGCAGTGCTGCCATAACCATGAGTGATAACACTGCGGC
CAACTTACTTCTGACAACGATCGGAGGACCGAAGGAGCTAACCGCTTTTTTGCACAACATGGGGGATCAT
GTAACTCGCCTTGATCGTTGGGAACCGGAGCTGAATGAAGCCATACCAAACGACGAGCGTGACACCACGA
TGCCTGTAGCAATGGCAACAACGTTGCGCAAACTATTAACTGGCGAACTACTTACTCTAGCTTCCCGGCA
ACAATTAATAGACTGGATGGAGGCGGATAAAGTTGCAGGACCACTTCTGCGCTCGGCCCTTCCGGCTGGC
TGGTTTATTGCTGATAAATCTGGAGCCGGTGAGCGTGGAAGCCGCGGTATCATTGCAGCACTGGGGCCAG
ATGGTAAGCCCTCCCGTATCGTAGTTATCTACACGACGGGGAGTCAGGCAACTATGGATGAACGAAATAG
ACAGATCGCTGAGATAGGTGCCTCACTGATTAAGCATTGGTAACTGTCAGACCAAGTTTACTCATATATA
CTTTAGATTGATTTAAAACTTCATTTTTAATTTAAAAGGATCTAGGTGAAGATCCTTTTTGATAATCTCA
TGACCAAAATCCCTTAACGTGAGTTTTCGTTCCACTGAGCGTCAGACCCCGTAGAAAAGATCAAAGGATC
TTCTTGAGATCCTTTTTTTCTGCGCGTAATCTGCTGCTTGCAAACAAAAAAACCACCGCTACCAGCGGTG
GTTTGTTTGCCGGATCAAGAGCTACCAACTCTTTTTCCGAAGGTAACTGGCTTCAGCAGAGCGCAGATAC
CAAATACTGTTCTTCTAGTGTAGCCGTAGTTAGGCCACCACTTCAAGAACTCTGTAGCACCGCCTACATA
CCTCGCTCTGCTAATCCTGTTACCAGTGGCTGCTGCCAGTGGCGATAAGTCGTGTCTTACCGGGTTGGAC
TCAAGACGATAGTTACCGGATAAGGCGCAGCGGTCGGGCTGAACGGGGGGTTCGTGCACACAGCCCAGCT
TGGAGCGAACGACCTACACCGAACTGAGATACCTACAGCGTGAGCTATGAGAAAGCGCCACGCTTCCCGA
AGGGAGAAAGGCGGACAGGTATCCGGTAAGCGGCAGGGTCGGAACAGGAGAGCGCACGAGGGAGCTTCCA
GGGGGAAACGCCTGGTATCTTTATAGTCCTGTCGGGTTTCGCCACCTCTGACTTGAGCGTCGATTTTTGT
GATGCTCGTCAGGGGGGCGGAGCCTATGGAAA
Features (pLannotate 1.2.2; 19 found; start..end, strand, type, name):
     62..302     +  promoter       U6 promoter: RNA polymerase III promoter for human U6 snRNA
    331..406     +  misc_RNA       gRNA scaffold: guide RNA scaffold for the Streptococcus pyogenes CRISPR/Cas9 system
    413..456     +  misc_RNA       gRNA scaffold (fragment): guide RNA scaffold for the Streptococcus pyogenes CRISPR/Cas9 system
    550..1267    +  CDS            EGFP (fragment): the original enhanced GFP (Yang et al., 1996) mammalian codon-optimized
   1335..1620    +  enhancer       CMV enhancer: human cytomegalovirus immediate early enhancer; contains an 18-bp deletion relative to the standard CMV enhancer
   1622..1899    +  promoter       chicken β-actin promoter: No description available
   1900..2127    +  intron         hybrid intron: hybrid between chicken β-actin (CBA) and minute virus of mice (MMV) introns (Gray et al., 2011)
   2148..2175    +  CDS            3xHA (fragment): three tandem HA epitope tags
   2208..3923    +  CDS            Cas9(N): N-terminal portion of Streptococcus pyogenes Cas9 (Zetsche et al., 2015)
   3810..6308    +  CDS            Cas9(C): C-terminal portion of Streptococcus pyogenes Cas9 (Zetsche et al., 2015)
   6378..6489    +  polyA_signal   bGH poly(A) signal: bovine growth hormone polyadenylation signal
   6594..6734    +  repeat_region  AAV2 ITR: inverted terminal repeat of adeno-associated virus serotype 2 inverted
   6739..6790    -  misc_feature   bom (fragment): basis of mobility region from pBR322
   6809..7264    +  rep_origin     f1 ori (sequence partly withheld): f1 bacteriophage origin of replication; arrow indicates direction of (+) strand synthesis
   7265..7314    -  misc_feature   bom (fragment): basis of mobility region from pBR322
   7416..7451    -  CDS            rop (fragment): Rop protein, which maintains plasmids at low copy number; rop
   7546..7650    +  promoter       AmpR promoter: bla
   7651..8511    +  CDS            AmpR: β-lactamase; bla; confers resistance to ampicillin, carbenicillin, and related antibiotics
   8682..9270    +  rep_origin     ori: high-copy-number ColE1/pMB1/pBR322/pUC origin of replication
