>Addgene plasmid #131502 | pORANGE WASF1-GFP KI | addgene full sequence | sequence record 257274 | Addgene NGS Result
AACGCCAGCAACGCGGCCTTTTTACGGTTCCTGGCCTTTTGCTGGCCTTTTGCTCACATGTGAGGGCCTA
TTTCCCATGATTCCTTCATATTTGCATATACGATACAAGGCTGTTAGAGAGATAATTGGAATTAATTTGA
CTGTAAACACAAAGATATTAGTACAAAATACGTGACGTAGAAAGTAATAATTTCTTGGGTAGTTTGCAGT
TTTAAAATTATGTTTTAAAATGGACTATCATATGCTTACCGTAACTTGAAAGTATTTCGATTTCTTGGCT
TTATATATCTTGTGGAAAGGACGAAACACCGTAGACTGGCTGGAGTGAGAGTTTTAGAGCTAGAAATAGC
AAGTTAAAATAAGGCTAGTCCGTTATCAACTTGAAAAAGTGGCACCGAGTCGGTGCTTTTTTGTTTTAGA
GCTAGAAATAGCAAGTTAAAATAAGGCTAGTCCGTTTTTAGCGCGTGCGCCAATTCTGCAGACAAATGGC
TCTAGAAGCTTCCCTCTCACTCCAGCCAGTCTACAAGGTAGCGGCTCCAGTAGATCTGGGGTGAGCAAGG
GCGAGGAGCTGTTCACCGGGGTGGTGCCCATCCTGGTCGAGCTGGACGGCGACGTAAACGGCCACAAGTT
CAGCGTGTCCGGCGAGGGCGAGGGCGATGCCACCTACGGCAAGCTGACCCTGAAGTTCATCTGCACCACC
GGCAAGCTGCCCGTGCCCTGGCCCACCCTCGTGACCACCCTGACCTACGGCGTGCAGTGCTTCAGCCGCT
ACCCCGACCACATGAAGCAGCACGACTTCTTCAAGTCCGCCATGCCCGAAGGCTACGTCCAGGAGCGCAC
CATCTTCTTCAAGGACGACGGCAACTACAAGACCCGCGCCGAGGTGAAGTTCGAGGGCGACACCCTGGTG
AACCGCATCGAGCTGAAGGGCATCGACTTCAAGGAGGACGGCAACATCCTGGGGCACAAGCTGGAGTACA
ACTACAACAGCCACAACGTCTATATCATGGCCGACAAGCAGAAGAACGGCATCAAGGTGAACTTCAAGAT
CCGCCACAACATCGAGGACGGCAGCGTGCAGCTCGCCGACCACTACCAGCAGAACACCCCCATCGGCGAC
GGCCCCGTGCTGCTGCCCGACAACCACTACCTGAGCACCCAGTCCGCCCTGAGCAAAGACCCCAACGAGA
AGCGCGATCACATGGTCCTGCTGGAGTTCGTGACCGCCGCCGGGATCACTCTCGGCATGGACGAGCTGTA
CAAGTAACCCTCTCACTCCAGCCAGTCTACCTCGAGGATCCTAGGACGCGTCCTAGGACGCGTCCAGAGG
TACCCGTTACATAACTTACGGTAAATGGCCCGCCTGGCTGACCGCCCAACGACCCCCGCCCATTGACGTC
AATAGTAACGCCAATAGGGACTTTCCATTGACGTCAATGGGTGGAGTATTTACGGTAAACTGCCCACTTG
GCAGTACATCAAGTGTATCATATGCCAAGTACGCCCCCTATTGACGTCAATGACGGTAAATGGCCCGCCT
GGCATTGTGCCCAGTACATGACCTTATGGGACTTTCCTACTTGGCAGTACATCTACGTATTAGTCATCGC
TATTACCATGGTCGAGGTGAGCCCCACGTTCTGCTTCACTCTCCCCATCTCCCCCCCCTCCCCACCCCCA
ATTTTGTATTTATTTATTTTTTAATTATTTTGTGCAGCGATGGGGGCGGGGGGGGGGGGGGGGCGCGCGC
CGGGGGGGGGGGGGGGGGGGGGGGGGGGGGGSGGGGSGRGGCGGAGAGGTGCGGCGGCAGCCAATCAGAG
CGGCGCGCTCCGAAAGTTTCCTTTTATGGCGAGGCGGCGGCGGCGGCGGCCCTATAAAAAGCGAAGCGCG
CGGCGGGCGGGAGTCGCTGCGCGCTGCCTTCGCCCCGTGCCCCGCTCCGCCGCCGCCTCGCGCCGCCCGC
CCCGGCTCTGACTGACCGCGTTACTCCCACAGGTGAGCGGGCGGGACGGCCCTTCTCCTCCGGGCTGTAA
TTAGCTGAGCAAGAGGTAAGGGTTTAAGGGATGGTTGGTTGGTGGGGTATTAATGTTTAATTACCTGGAG
CACCTGCCTGAAATCACTTTTTTTCAGGTTGGACCGGTGCCACCATGTACCCATACGATGTTCCAGATTA
CGCTTCGCCGAAGAAAAAGCGCAAGGTCGAAGCGTCCGACAAGAAGTACAGCATCGGCCTGGACATCGGC
ACCAACTCTGTGGGCTGGGCCGTGATCACCGACGAGTACAAGGTGCCCAGCAAGAAATTCAAGGTGCTGG
GCAACACCGACCGGCACAGCATCAAGAAGAACCTGATCGGAGCCCTGCTGTTCGACAGCGGCGAAACAGC
CGAGGCCACCCGGCTGAAGAGAACCGCCAGAAGAAGATACACCAGACGGAAGAACCGGATCTGCTATCTG
CAAGAGATCTTCAGCAACGAGATGGCCAAGGTGGACGACAGCTTCTTCCACAGACTGGAAGAGTCCTTCC
TGGTGGAAGAGGATAAGAAGCACGAGCGGCACCCCATCTTCGGCAACATCGTGGACGAGGTGGCCTACCA
CGAGAAGTACCCCACCATCTACCACCTGAGAAAGAAACTGGTGGACAGCACCGACAAGGCCGACCTGCGG
CTGATCTATCTGGCCCTGGCCCACATGATCAAGTTCCGGGGCCACTTCCTGATCGAGGGCGACCTGAACC
CCGACAACAGCGACGTGGACAAGCTGTTCATCCAGCTGGTGCAGACCTACAACCAGCTGTTCGAGGAAAA
CCCCATCAACGCCAGCGGCGTGGACGCCAAGGCCATCCTGTCTGCCAGACTGAGCAAGAGCAGACGGCTG
GAAAATCTGATCGCCCAGCTGCCCGGCGAGAAGAAGAATGGCCTGTTCGGAAACCTGATTGCCCTGAGCC
TGGGCCTGACCCCCAACTTCAAGAGCAACTTCGACCTGGCCGAGGATGCCAAACTGCAGCTGAGCAAGGA
CACCTACGACGACGACCTGGACAACCTGCTGGCCCAGATCGGCGACCAGTACGCCGACCTGTTTCTGGCC
GCCAAGAACCTGTCCGACGCCATCCTGCTGAGCGACATCCTGAGAGTGAACACCGAGATCACCAAGGCCC
CCCTGAGCGCCTCTATGATCAAGAGATACGACGAGCACCACCAGGACCTGACCCTGCTGAAAGCTCTCGT
GCGGCAGCAGCTGCCTGAGAAGTACAAAGAGATTTTCTTCGACCAGAGCAAGAACGGCTACGCCGGCTAC
ATTGACGGCGGAGCCAGCCAGGAAGAGTTCTACAAGTTCATCAAGCCCATCCTGGAAAAGATGGACGGCA
CCGAGGAACTGCTCGTGAAGCTGAACAGAGAGGACCTGCTGCGGAAGCAGCGGACCTTCGACAACGGCAG
CATCCCCCACCAGATCCACCTGGGAGAGCTGCACGCCATTCTGCGGCGGCAGGAAGATTTTTACCCATTC
CTGAAGGACAACCGGGAAAAGATCGAGAAGATCCTGACCTTCCGCATCCCCTACTACGTGGGCCCTCTGG
CCAGGGGAAACAGCAGATTCGCCTGGATGACCAGAAAGAGCGAGGAAACCATCACCCCCTGGAACTTCGA
GGAAGTGGTGGACAAGGGCGCTTCCGCCCAGAGCTTCATCGAGCGGATGACCAACTTCGATAAGAACCTG
CCCAACGAGAAGGTGCTGCCCAAGCACAGCCTGCTGTACGAGTACTTCACCGTGTATAACGAGCTGACCA
AAGTGAAATACGTGACCGAGGGAATGAGAAAGCCCGCCTTCCTGAGCGGCGAGCAGAAAAAGGCCATCGT
GGACCTGCTGTTCAAGACCAACCGGAAAGTGACCGTGAAGCAGCTGAAAGAGGACTACTTCAAGAAAATC
GAGTGCTTCGACTCCGTGGAAATCTCCGGCGTGGAAGATCGGTTCAACGCCTCCCTGGGCACATACCACG
ATCTGCTGAAAATTATCAAGGACAAGGACTTCCTGGACAATGAGGAAAACGAGGACATTCTGGAAGATAT
CGTGCTGACCCTGACACTGTTTGAGGACAGAGAGATGATCGAGGAACGGCTGAAAACCTATGCCCACCTG
TTCGACGACAAAGTGATGAAGCAGCTGAAGCGGCGGAGATACACCGGCTGGGGCAGGCTGAGCCGGAAGC
TGATCAACGGCATCCGGGACAAGCAGTCCGGCAAGACAATCCTGGATTTCCTGAAGTCCGACGGCTTCGC
CAACAGAAACTTCATGCAGCTGATCCACGACGACAGCCTGACCTTTAAAGAGGACATCCAGAAAGCCCAG
GTGTCCGGCCAGGGCGATAGCCTGCACGAGCACATTGCCAATCTGGCCGGCAGCCCCGCCATTAAGAAGG
GCATCCTGCAGACAGTGAAGGTGGTGGACGAGCTCGTGAAAGTGATGGGCCGGCACAAGCCCGAGAACAT
CGTGATCGAAATGGCCAGAGAGAACCAGACCACCCAGAAGGGACAGAAGAACAGCCGCGAGAGAATGAAG
CGGATCGAAGAGGGCATCAAAGAGCTGGGCAGCCAGATCCTGAAAGAACACCCCGTGGAAAACACCCAGC
TGCAGAACGAGAAGCTGTACCTGTACTACCTGCAGAATGGGCGGGATATGTACGTGGACCAGGAACTGGA
CATCAACCGGCTGTCCGACTACGATGTGGACCATATCGTGCCTCAGAGCTTTCTGAAGGACGACTCCATC
GACAACAAGGTGCTGACCAGAAGCGACAAGAACCGGGGCAAGAGCGACAACGTGCCCTCCGAAGAGGTCG
TGAAGAAGATGAAGAACTACTGGCGGCAGCTGCTGAACGCCAAGCTGATTACCCAGAGAAAGTTCGACAA
TCTGACCAAGGCCGAGAGAGGCGGCCTGAGCGAACTGGATAAGGCCGGCTTCATCAAGAGACAGCTGGTG
GAAACCCGGCAGATCACAAAGCACGTGGCACAGATCCTGGACTCCCGGATGAACACTAAGTACGACGAGA
ATGACAAGCTGATCCGGGAAGTGAAAGTGATCACCCTGAAGTCCAAGCTGGTGTCCGATTTCCGGAAGGA
TTTCCAGTTTTACAAAGTGCGCGAGATCAACAACTACCACCACGCCCACGACGCCTACCTGAACGCCGTC
GTGGGAACCGCCCTGATCAAAAAGTACCCTAAGCTGGAAAGCGAGTTCGTGTACGGCGACTACAAGGTGT
ACGACGTGCGGAAGATGATCGCCAAGAGCGAGCAGGAAATCGGCAAGGCTACCGCCAAGTACTTCTTCTA
CAGCAACATCATGAACTTTTTCAAGACCGAGATTACCCTGGCCAACGGCGAGATCCGGAAGCGGCCTCTG
ATCGAGACAAACGGCGAAACCGGGGAGATCGTGTGGGATAAGGGCCGGGATTTTGCCACCGTGCGGAAAG
TGCTGAGCATGCCCCAAGTGAATATCGTGAAAAAGACCGAGGTGCAGACAGGCGGCTTCAGCAAAGAGTC
TATCCTGCCCAAGAGGAACAGCGATAAGCTGATCGCCAGAAAGAAGGACTGGGACCCTAAGAAGTACGGC
GGCTTCGACAGCCCCACCGTGGCCTATTCTGTGCTGGTGGTGGCCAAAGTGGAAAAGGGCAAGTCCAAGA
AACTGAAGAGTGTGAAAGAGCTGCTGGGGATCACCATCATGGAAAGAAGCAGCTTCGAGAAGAATCCCAT
CGACTTTCTGGAAGCCAAGGGCTACAAAGAAGTGAAAAAGGACCTGATCATCAAGCTGCCTAAGTACTCC
CTGTTCGAGCTGGAAAACGGCCGGAAGAGAATGCTGGCCTCTGCCGGCGAACTGCAGAAGGGAAACGAAC
TGGCCCTGCCCTCCAAATATGTGAACTTCCTGTACCTGGCCAGCCACTATGAGAAGCTGAAGGGCTCCCC
CGAGGATAATGAGCAGAAACAGCTGTTTGTGGAACAGCACAAGCACTACCTGGACGAGATCATCGAGCAG
ATCAGCGAGTTCTCCAAGAGAGTGATCCTGGCCGACGCTAATCTGGACAAAGTGCTGTCCGCCTACAACA
AGCACCGGGATAAGCCCATCAGAGAGCAGGCCGAGAATATCATCCACCTGTTTACCCTGACCAATCTGGG
AGCCCCTGCCGCCTTCAAGTACTTTGACACCACCATCGACCGGAAGAGGTACACCAGCACCAAAGAGGTG
CTGGACGCCACCCTGATCCACCAGAGCATCACCGGCCTGTACGAGACACGGATCGACCTGTCTCAGCTGG
GAGGCGACAGCCCCAAGAAGAAGAGAAAGGTGGAGGCCAGCTAAGAATTCTAACTAGAGCTCGCTGATCA
GCCTCGACTGTGCCTTCTAGTTGCCAGCCATCTGTTGTTTGCCCCTCCCCCGTGCCTTCCTTGACCCTGG
AAGGTGCCACTCCCACTGTCCTTTCCTAATAAAATGAGGAAATTGCATCGCATTGTCTGAGTAGGTGTCA
TTCTATTCTGGGGGGTGGGGTGGGGCAGGACAGCAAGGGGGAGGATTGGGAAGAGAATAGCAGGCATGCT
GGGGAGCGGCCGCAGGAACCCCTAGTGATGGAGTTGGCCACTCCCTCTCTGCGCGCTCGCTCGCTCACTG
AGGCCGGGCGACCAAAGGTCGCCCGACGCCCGGGCTTTGCCCGGGCGGCCTCAGTGAGCGAGCGAGCGCG
CAGCTGCCTGCAGGGGCGCCTGATGCGGTATTTTCTCCTTACGCATCTGTGCGGTATTTCACACCGCATA
[95 nt withheld, positions 6791-6885]
T
[46 nt withheld, positions 6887-6932]
C
[141 nt withheld, positions 6934-7074]
CCTTTGACGTTGGAGTCCACGTTCTTT
[37 nt withheld, positions 7102-7138]
ACTCTATCTCGGGCTATTCTTTTGATTTATAAGGGATTTTGCCGATTTCGGTCTATTGGTTAAAAAATGA
GCTGATTTAACAAAAATTTAACGCGAATTTTAACAAAATATTAACGTTTACAATTTTATGGTGCACTCTC
AGTACAATCTGCTCTGATGCCGCATAGTTAAGCCAGCCCCGACACCCGCCAACACCCGCTGACGCGCCCT
GACGGGCTTGTCTGCTCCCGGCATCCGCTTACAGACAAGCTGTGACCGTCTCCGGGAGCTGCATGTGTCA
GAGGTTTTCACCGTCATCACCGAAACGCGCGAGACGAAAGGGCCTCGTGATACGCCTATTTTTATAGGTT
AATGTCATGATAATAATGGTTTCTTAGACGTCAGGTGGCACTTTTCGGGGAAATGTGCGCGGAACCCCTA
TTTGTTTATTTTTCTAAATACATTCAAATATGTATCCGCTCATGAGACAATAACCCTGATAAATGCTTCA
ATAATATTGAAAAAGGAAGAGTATGAGTATTCAACATTTCCGTGTCGCCCTTATTCCCTTTTTTGCGGCA
TTTTGCCTTCCTGTTTTTGCTCACCCAGAAACGCTGGTGAAAGTAAAAGATGCTGAAGATCAGTTGGGTG
CACGAGTGGGTTACATCGAACTGGATCTCAACAGCGGTAAGATCCTTGAGAGTTTTCGCCCCGAAGAACG
TTTTCCAATGATGAGCACTTTTAAAGTTCTGCTATGTGGCGCGGTATTATCCCGTATTGACGCCGGGCAA
GAGCAACTCGGTCGCCGCATACACTATTCTCAGAATGACTTGGTTGAGTACTCACCAGTCACAGAAAAGC
ATCTTACGGATGGCATGACAGTAAGAGAATTATGCAGTGCTGCCATAACCATGAGTGATAACACTGCGGC
CAACTTACTTCTGACAACGATCGGAGGACCGAAGGAGCTAACCGCTTTTTTGCACAACATGGGGGATCAT
GTAACTCGCCTTGATCGTTGGGAACCGGAGCTGAATGAAGCCATACCAAACGACGAGCGTGACACCACGA
TGCCTGTAGCAATGGCAACAACGTTGCGCAAACTATTAACTGGCGAACTACTTACTCTAGCTTCCCGGCA
ACAATTAATAGACTGGATGGAGGCGGATAAAGTTGCAGGACCACTTCTGCGCTCGGCCCTTCCGGCTGGC
TGGTTTATTGCTGATAAATCTGGAGCCGGTGAGCGTGGAAGCCGCGGTATCATTGCAGCACTGGGGCCAG
ATGGTAAGCCCTCCCGTATCGTAGTTATCTACACGACGGGGAGTCAGGCAACTATGGATGAACGAAATAG
ACAGATCGCTGAGATAGGTGCCTCACTGATTAAGCATTGGTAACTGTCAGACCAAGTTTACTCATATATA
CTTTAGATTGATTTAAAACTTCATTTTTAATTTAAAAGGATCTAGGTGAAGATCCTTTTTGATAATCTCA
TGACCAAAATCCCTTAACGTGAGTTTTCGTTCCACTGAGCGTCAGACCCCGTAGAAAAGATCAAAGGATC
TTCTTGAGATCCTTTTTTTCTGCGCGTAATCTGCTGCTTGCAAACAAAAAAACCACCGCTACCAGCGGTG
GTTTGTTTGCCGGATCAAGAGCTACCAACTCTTTTTCCGAAGGTAACTGGCTTCAGCAGAGCGCAGATAC
CAAATACTGTTCTTCTAGTGTAGCCGTAGTTAGGCCACCACTTCAAGAACTCTGTAGCACCGCCTACATA
CCTCGCTCTGCTAATCCTGTTACCAGTGGCTGCTGCCAGTGGCGATAAGTCGTGTCTTACCGGGTTGGAC
TCAAGACGATAGTTACCGGATAAGGCGCAGCGGTCGGGCTGAACGGGGGGTTCGTGCACACAGCCCAGCT
TGGAGCGAACGACCTACACCGAACTGAGATACCTACAGCGTGAGCTATGAGAAAGCGCCACGCTTCCCGA
AGGGAGAAAGGCGGACAGGTATCCGGTAAGCGGCAGGGTCGGAACAGGAGAGCGCACGAGGGAGCTTCCA
GGGGGAAACGCCTGGTATCTTTATAGTCCTGTCGGGTTTCGCCACCTCTGACTTGAGCGTCGATTTTTGT
GATGCTCGTCAGGGGGGCGGAGCCTATGGAAA
Features (pLannotate 1.2.2; 19 found; start..end, strand, type, name):
     62..302     +  promoter       U6 promoter: RNA polymerase III promoter for human U6 snRNA
    331..406     +  misc_RNA       gRNA scaffold: guide RNA scaffold for the Streptococcus pyogenes CRISPR/Cas9 system
    413..456     +  misc_RNA       gRNA scaffold (fragment): guide RNA scaffold for the Streptococcus pyogenes CRISPR/Cas9 system
    550..1267    +  CDS            EGFP (fragment): the original enhanced GFP (Yang et al., 1996) mammalian codon-optimized
   1335..1620    +  enhancer       CMV enhancer: human cytomegalovirus immediate early enhancer; contains an 18-bp deletion relative to the standard CMV enhancer
   1622..1899    +  promoter       chicken β-actin promoter: No description available
   1900..2127    +  intron         hybrid intron: hybrid between chicken β-actin (CBA) and minute virus of mice (MMV) introns (Gray et al., 2011)
   2148..2175    +  CDS            3xHA (fragment): three tandem HA epitope tags
   2208..3809    +  CDS            Cas9(N): N-terminal portion of Streptococcus pyogenes Cas9 (Zetsche et al., 2015)
   3810..6308    +  CDS            Cas9(C): C-terminal portion of Streptococcus pyogenes Cas9 (Zetsche et al., 2015)
   6378..6489    +  polyA_signal   bGH poly(A) signal: bovine growth hormone polyadenylation signal
   6594..6734    +  repeat_region  AAV2 ITR: inverted terminal repeat of adeno-associated virus serotype 2 inverted
   6739..6790    -  misc_feature   bom (fragment): basis of mobility region from pBR322
   6809..7264    +  rep_origin     f1 ori (sequence partly withheld): f1 bacteriophage origin of replication; arrow indicates direction of (+) strand synthesis
   7265..7314    -  misc_feature   bom (fragment): basis of mobility region from pBR322
   7416..7451    -  CDS            rop (fragment): Rop protein, which maintains plasmids at low copy number; rop
   7546..7650    +  promoter       AmpR promoter: bla
   7651..8511    +  CDS            AmpR: β-lactamase; bla; confers resistance to ampicillin, carbenicillin, and related antibiotics
   8682..9270    +  rep_origin     ori: high-copy-number ColE1/pMB1/pBR322/pUC origin of replication
