[The description below was written by a language model from this plasmid's Addgene catalogue record and pLannotate feature annotations shown in this document.]
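Description:
pORANGE WASF1-GFP KI is a mammalian expression plasmid built on the pORANGE backbone. It is an all-in-one CRISPR/Cas9 knock-in vector for tagging an endogenous protein with GFP. It targets rat Wasf1 (WAVE1) and is designed to insert the fluorescent tag at the C-terminus, at the position of the stop codon. In bacteria it is maintained through a high-copy ColE1/pUC-type origin and selected with ampicillin via the bla gene. An f1 origin is also present. Both the depositor sequence and the repository's sequencing result are 9,270 nt and give essentially the same annotation. This is also the figure catalogued as the backbone size without insert, so that field appears to give the length of the whole plasmid.

Three functional units sit in tandem. A human U6 RNA polymerase III promoter drives a guide RNA, consisting of the Wasf1-specific spacer fused to the Streptococcus pyogenes gRNA scaffold. Downstream lies the donor, an EGFP coding sequence with no annotated promoter of its own, so fluorescence should depend on in-frame integration into the Wasf1 locus. The feature table does not annotate the sequences flanking the donor, so the record does not document how the donor is released and integrated. The third unit is the Cbh promoter (CMV enhancer, chicken β-actin promoter and hybrid intron), which expresses S. pyogenes Cas9. The Cas9 gene is annotated as contiguous N- and C-terminal portions, is preceded by an HA epitope fragment and ends with a bGH polyadenylation signal. Only one AAV2 ITR is annotated, so nothing here indicates a packageable AAV genome. The associated publication describes the toolbox as intended for epitope tagging of endogenous proteins in neurons, allowing WAVE1 to be visualised at native expression levels rather than by overexpression.
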