Addgene plasmid #131502: pORANGE WASF1-GFP KI
Purpose: Endogenous tagging of WASP1/WAVE1: C-terminal (amino acid position: STOP codon)
Depositing lab: Harold MacGillavry. Depositing organization: Utrecht University. Publication: ORANGE: A CRISPR/Cas9-based genome editing toolbox for epitope tagging of endogenous proteins in neurons. Willems J, de Jong APH, Scheefhals N, Mertens E, Catsburg LAE, Poorthuis RB, de Winter F, Verhaagen J, Meye FJ, MacGillavry HD. PLoS Biol. 2020 Apr 10;18(4):e3000665. doi: 10.1371/journal.pbio.3000665. PubMed 32275651.
Backbone
  Vector backbone: pORANGE
  Backbone size w/o insert (bp): 9270
  Vector type: Mammalian Expression
Growth in bacteria
  Bacterial resistance: Ampicillin, 100 μg/mL
  Growth temperature: 37°C
  Growth strain: DH5alpha
  Copy number: High Copy
Gene/Insert
  Gene/Insert name: gRNA and GFP donor
  gRNA/shRNA sequence: GTAGACTGGCTGGAGTGAga
  Species: R. norvegicus (rat)
  Entrez Gene: Wasf1
  Promoter: U6 and Cbh
  Cloning method: Restriction Enzyme; 5′ cloning site Unknown (unknown if destroyed); 3′ cloning site Unknown (unknown if destroyed)
  Sequencing primers: 5′ aaggctgttagagagataattggaa; 3′ cgggccatttaccgtaagtt
Terms and licenses: Academic/Nonprofit Terms; Industry Terms: Not Available to Industry
How to cite: pORANGE WASF1-GFP KI was a gift from Harold MacGillavry (Addgene plasmid # 131502 ; http://n2t.net/addgene:131502 ; RRID:Addgene_131502)
